Addgene plasmid #231545: pETG20a-hCic-HMG
Purpose: Expresses the HMG of human Cic, for protein purification
Depositing lab: Ralf Jauch. Depositing organization: University of Hong Kong. Publication: The emergence of Sox and POU transcription factors predates the origins of animal stem cells. Gao Y, Tan DS, Girbig M, Hu H, Zhou X, Xie Q, Yeung SW, Lee KS, Ho SY, Cojocaru V, Yan J, Hochberg GKA, de Mendoza A, Jauch R. Nat Commun. 2024 Nov 14;15(1):9868. doi: 10.1038/s41467-024-54152-x. PubMed 39543096.
Backbone
  Vector backbone: pETG20a
  Vector type: Bacterial Expression
Growth in bacteria
  Bacterial resistance: Ampicillin, 100 μg/mL
  Growth temperature: 37°C
  Growth strain: DH5alpha
  Growth instructions: The depositing lab uses Rosetta2 E. coli for protein expression and purification.
  Copy number: Low Copy
Gene/Insert
  Gene/Insert name: Cic HMG
  Species: H. sapiens (human)
  Tag / fusion protein: 6xHis (C terminal on insert)
  Cloning method: Gene Synthesis
Terms and licenses: Academic/Nonprofit Terms; Industry Terms: Not Available to Industry
How to cite: pETG20a-hCic-HMG was a gift from Ralf Jauch (Addgene plasmid # 231545 ; http://n2t.net/addgene:231545 ; RRID:Addgene_231545)
