[The description below was written by a language model from this plasmid's Addgene catalogue record and pLannotate feature annotations shown in this document.]
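Description:
pETG20a-hCic-HMG is a bacterial expression plasmid built on the pETG20a backbone, a Gateway-adapted pET-type vector, for producing the HMG DNA-binding domain of the human transcriptional repressor Capicua (CIC) as a recombinant protein for purification. The roughly 6.1 kb plasmid carries a ColE1/pBR322-type origin together with the rop gene and bom region, consistent with the low copy number listed in the record, and is selected through the β-lactamase gene conferring ampicillin resistance. An f1 origin is also present, along with remnants of the tetracycline resistance gene inherited from the pBR322 lineage.

Expression is driven by a T7 promoter followed by a lac operator and the T7 gene 10 ribosome binding site, with a plasmid-borne lacI gene supplying repressor, so transcription depends on a host providing T7 RNA polymerase and is inducible with IPTG; a T7 terminator closes the unit. The open reading frame begins with E. coli thioredoxin (TrxA), a solubility-enhancing fusion partner, followed by a short element annotated as a capTEV fragment (apparently a histidine stretch), an attB1 site, a TEV protease cleavage site and then the CIC fragment of about 240 bp. Placing the TEV site immediately before the insert allows the thioredoxin partner to be removed after purification. Downstream of attB2 the table annotates another short His-tag fragment, which may correspond to the C-terminal 6xHis listed in the catalogue entry, although whether it is translated in frame with the insert cannot be determined from the annotations. The attB sites suggest Gateway recombination scars, while the record lists gene synthesis as the cloning method. The depositing lab expresses the protein in Rosetta2 E. coli.
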