Features (pLannotate 1.2.2; 24 found; start..end, strand, type, name):
     12..440     +  rep_origin     f1 ori (sequence partly withheld): f1 bacteriophage origin of replication; arrow indicates direction of (+) strand synthesis
    493..597     +  promoter       AmpR promoter: bla
    598..1458    +  CDS            AmpR: β-lactamase; bla; confers resistance to ampicillin, carbenicillin, and related antibiotics
   1629..2217    +  rep_origin     ori: high-copy-number ColE1/pMB1/pBR322/pUC origin of replication
   2403..2542    -  misc_feature   bom: basis of mobility region from pBR322
   2644..2835    -  CDS            rop: Rop protein, which maintains plasmids at low copy number; rop
   2852..3232    +  CDS            YPB1_ECOLX: Protein predicted: Swiss-Prot protein existence level 4. From Escherichia coli.
   3304..3595    -  CDS            TcR (fragment): tetracycline efflux protein; tet; confers resistance to tetracycline
   3610..3631    -  protein_bind   CAP binding site: CAP binding activates transcription in the presence of cAMP. E. coli catabolite activator protein
   3644..4726    -  CDS            lacI: lac repressor; lacI; The lac repressor binds to the lac operator to inhibit transcription in E. coli. This inhibition can be relieved by adding lactose or isopropyl-β-D-thiogalactopyranoside (IPTG).
   4727..4804    -  promoter       lacI promoter: lacI
   4812..5091    -  CDS            TcR (fragment): tetracycline efflux protein; tet; confers resistance to tetracycline
   5113..5131    +  promoter       T7 promoter: promoter for bacteriophage T7 RNA polymerase
   5132..5156    +  protein_bind   lac operator: The lac repressor binds to the lac operator to inhibit transcription in E. coli. This inhibition can be relieved by adding lactose or isopropyl-β-D-thiogalactopyranoside (IPTG). lac repressor encoded by lacI
   5171..5193    +  RBS            RBS: efficient ribosome binding site from bacteriophage T7 gene 10 (Olins and Rangwala, 1989)
   5201..5527    +  CDS            TrxA: E. coli thioredoxin; trxA
   5552..5569    +  CDS            capTEV™ (fragment): composite tag for in vivo biotinylation, TEV protease cleavage, and 6xHis tagging
   5576..5600    +  protein_bind   attB1: mutant version of attB; recombination site for the Gateway® BP reaction BP Clonase™
   5603..5623    +  CDS            TEV site: tobacco etch virus (TEV) protease recognition and cleavage site
   5624..5860    +  CDS            CIC (fragment): CIC_HUMAN - Also known as KIAA0306. Experimental evidence at protein level: Swiss-Prot protein existence level 1. Transcriptional repressor which plays a role in development of the central nervous system (CNS). In concert with ATXN1 and ATXN1L, involved in brain development. From Homo sapiens (Human).
   5867..5891    -  protein_bind   attB2: mutant version of attB; recombination site for the Gateway® BP reaction BP Clonase™
   5900..5917    +  CDS            9xHis (fragment): 9xHis affinity tag
   5927..5976    +  CDS            SET1 (fragment): solubility-enhancement tag derived from T7 phage gene 10B
   5984..6031    +  terminator     T7 terminator: transcription terminator for bacteriophage T7 RNA polymerase
>Addgene plasmid #231545 | pETG20a-hCic-HMG | addgene full sequence | sequence record 465429 | Addgene NGS Result
TGGCGAATGGG
[124 nt withheld, positions 12-135]
C
[91 nt withheld, positions 137-227]
A
[49 nt withheld, positions 229-277]
CCTTTGACGTTGGAGTCCACGTTCTTT
[37 nt withheld, positions 305-341]
ACCCTATCTCGGTCTATTCTTTTGATTTATAAGGGATTTTGCCGATTTCGGCCTATTGGTTAAAAAATGA
GCTGATTTAACAAAAATTTAACGCGAATTTTAACAAAATATTAACGCTTACAATTTAGGTGGCACTTTTC
GGGGAAATGTGCGCGGAACCCCTATTTGTTTATTTTTCTAAATACATTCAAATATGTATCCGCTCATGAG
ACAATAACCCTGATAAATGCTTCAATAATATTGAAAAAGGAAGAGTATGAGTATTCAACATTTCCGTGTC
GCCCTTATTCCCTTTTTTGCGGCATTTTGCCTTCCTGTTTTTGCTCACCCAGAAACGCTGGTGAAAGTAA
AAGATGCTGAAGATCAGTTGGGTGCACGAGTGGGTTACATCGAACTGGATCTCAACAGCGGTAAGATCCT
TGAGAGTTTTCGCCCCGAAGAACGTTTTCCAATGATGAGCACTTTTAAAGTTCTGCTATGTGGCGCGGTA
TTATCCCGTATTGACGCCGGGCAAGAGCAACTCGGTCGCCGCATACACTATTCTCAGAATGACTTGGTTG
AGTACTCACCAGTCACAGAAAAGCATCTTACGGATGGCATGACAGTAAGAGAATTATGCAGTGCTGCCAT
AACCATGAGTGATAACACTGCGGCCAACTTACTTCTGACAACGATCGGAGGACCGAAGGAGCTAACCGCT
TTTTTGCACAACATGGGGGATCATGTAACTCGCCTTGATCGTTGGGAACCGGAGCTGAATGAAGCCATAC
CAAACGACGAGCGTGACACCACGATGCCTGCAGCAATGGCAACAACGTTGCGCAAACTATTAACTGGCGA
ACTACTTACTCTAGCTTCCCGGCAACAATTAATAGACTGGATGGAGGCGGATAAAGTTGCAGGACCACTT
CTGCGCTCGGCCCTTCCGGCTGGCTGGTTTATTGCTGATAAATCTGGAGCCGGTGAGCGTGGGTCTCGCG
GTATCATTGCAGCACTGGGGCCAGATGGTAAGCCCTCCCGTATCGTAGTTATCTACACGACGGGGAGTCA
GGCAACTATGGATGAACGAAATAGACAGATCGCTGAGATAGGTGCCTCACTGATTAAGCATTGGTAACTG
TCAGACCAAGTTTACTCATATATACTTTAGATTGATTTAAAACTTCATTTTTAATTTAAAAGGATCTAGG
TGAAGATCCTTTTTGATAATCTCATGACCAAAATCCCTTAACGTGAGTTTTCGTTCCACTGAGCGTCAGA
CCCCGTAGAAAAGATCAAAGGATCTTCTTGAGATCCTTTTTTTCTGCGCGTAATCTGCTGCTTGCAAACA
AAAAAACCACCGCTACCAGCGGTGGTTTGTTTGCCGGATCAAGAGCTACCAACTCTTTTTCCGAAGGTAA
CTGGCTTCAGCAGAGCGCAGATACCAAATACTGTCCTTCTAGTGTAGCCGTAGTTAGGCCACCACTTCAA
GAACTCTGTAGCACCGCCTACATACCTCGCTCTGCTAATCCTGTTACCAGTGGCTGCTGCCAGTGGCGAT
AAGTCGTGTCTTACCGGGTTGGACTCAAGACGATAGTTACCGGATAAGGCGCAGCGGTCGGGCTGAACGG
GGGGTTCGTGCACACAGCCCAGCTTGGAGCGAACGACCTACACCGAACTGAGATACCTACAGCGTGAGCT
ATGAGAAAGCGCCACGCTTCCCGAAGGGAGAAAGGCGGACAGGTATCCGGTAAGCGGCAGGGTCGGAACA
GGAGAGCGCACGAGGGAGCTTCCAGGGGGAAACGCCTGGTATCTTTATAGTCCTGTCGGGTTTCGCCACC
TCTGACTTGAGCGTCGATTTTTGTGATGCTCGTCAGGGGGGCGGAGCCTATGGAAAAACGCCAGCAACGC
GGCCTTTTTACGGTTCCTGGCCTTTTGCTGGCCTTTTGCTCACATGTTCTTTCCTGCGTTATCCCCTGAT
TCTGTGGATAACCGTATTACCGCCTTTGAGTGAGCTGATACCGCTCGCCGCAGCCGAACGACCGAGCGCA
GCGAGTCAGTGAGCGAGGAAGCGGAAGAGCGCCTGATGCGGTATTTTCTCCTTACGCATCTGTGCGGTAT
TTCACACCGCAATGGTGCACTCTCAGTACAATCTGCTCTGATGCCGCATAGTTAAGCCAGTATACACTCC
GCTATCGCTACGTGACTGGGTCATGGCTGCGCCCCGACACCCGCCAACACCCGCTGACGCGCCCTGACGG
GCTTGTCTGCTCCCGGCATCCGCTTACAGACAAGCTGTGACCGTCTCCGGGAGCTGCATGTGTCAGAGGT
TTTCACCGTCATCACCGAAACGCGCGAGGCAGCTGCGGTAAAGCTCATCAGCGTGGTCGTGAAGCGATTC
ACAGATGTCTGCCTGTTCATCCGCGTCCAGCTCGTTGAGTTTCTCCAGAAGCGTTAATGTCTGGCTTCTG
ATAAAGCGGGCCATGTTAAGGGCGGTTTTTTCCTGTTTGGTCACTGATGCCTCCGTGTAAGGGGGATTTC
TGTTCATGGGGGTAATGATACCGATGAAACGAGAGAGGATGCTCACGATACGGGTTACTGATGATGAACA
TGCCCGGTTACTGGAACGTTGTGAGGGTAAACAACTGGCGGTATGGATGCGGCGGGACCAGAGAAAAATC
ACTCAGGGTCAATGCCAGCGCTTCGTTAATACAGATGTAGGTGTTCCACAGGGTAGCCAGCAGCATCCTG
CGATGCAGATCCGGAACATAATGGTGCAGGGCGCTGACTTCCGCGTTTCCAGACTTTACGAAACACGGAA
ACCGAAGACCATTCATGTTGTTGCTCAGGTCGCAGACGTTTTGCAGCAGCAGTCGCTTCACGTTCGCTCG
CGTATCGGTGATTCATTCTGCTAACCAGTAAGGCAACCCCGCCAGCCTAGCCGGGTCCTCAACGACAGGA
GCACGATCATGCGCACCCGTGGGGCCGCCATGCCGGCGATAATGGCCTGCTTCTCGCCGAAACGTTTGGT
GGCGGGACCAGTGACGAAGGCTTGAGCGAGGGCGTGCAAGATTCCGAATACCGCAAGCGACAGGCCGATC
ATCGTCGCGCTCCAGCGAAAGCGGTCCTCGCCGAAAATGACCCAGAGCGCTGCCGGCACCTGTCCTACGA
GTTGCATGATAAAGAAGACAGTCATAAGTGCGGCGACGATAGTCATGCCCCGCGCCCACCGGAAGGAGCT
GACTGGGTTGAAGGCTCTCAAGGGCATCGGTCGAGATCCCGGTGCCTAATGAGTGAGCTAACTTACATTA
ATTGCGTTGCGCTCACTGCCCGCTTTCCAGTCGGGAAACCTGTCGTGCCAGCTGCATTAATGAATCGGCC
AACGCGCGGGGAGAGGCGGTTTGCGTATTGGGCGCCAGGGTGGTTTTTCTTTTCACCAGTGAGACGGGCA
ACAGCTGATTGCCCTTCACCGCCTGGCCCTGAGAGAGTTGCAGCAAGCGGTCCACGCTGGTTTGCCCCAG
CAGGCGAAAATCCTGTTTGATGGTGGTTAACGGCGGGATATAACATGAGCTGTCTTCGGTATCGTCGTAT
CCCACTACCGAGATATCCGCACCAACGCGCAGCCCGGACTCGGTAATGGCGCGCATTGCGCCCAGCGCCA
TCTGATCGTTGGCAACCAGCATCGCAGTGGGAACGATGCCCTCATTCAGCATTTGCATGGTTTGTTGAAA
ACCGGACATGGCACTCCAGTCGCCTTCCCGTTCCGCTATCGGCTGAATTTGATTGCGAGTGAGATATTTA
TGCCAGCCAGCCAGACGCAGACGCGCCGAGACAGAACTTAATGGGCCCGCTAACAGCGCGATTTGCTGGT
GACCCAATGCGACCAGATGCTCCACGCCCAGTCGCGTACCGTCTTCATGGGAGAAAATAATACTGTTGAT
GGGTGTCTGGTCAGAGACATCAAGAAATAACGCCGGAACATTAGTGCAGGCAGCTTCCACAGCAATGGCA
TCCTGGTCATCCAGCGGATAGTTAATGATCAGCCCACTGACGCGTTGCGCGAGAAGATTGTGCACCGCCG
CTTTACAGGCTTCGACGCCGCTTCGTTCTACCATCGACACCACCACGCTGGCACCCAGTTGATCGGCGCG
AGATTTAATCGCCGCGACAATTTGCGACGGCGCGTGCAGGGCCAGACTGGAGGTGGCAACGCCAATCAGC
AACGACTGTTTGCCCGCCAGTTGTTGTGCCACGCGGTTGGGAATGTAATTCAGCTCCGCCATCGCCGCTT
CCACTTTTTCCCGCGTTTTCGCAGAAACGTGGCTGGCCTGGTTCACCACGCGGGAAACGGTCTGATAAGA
GACACCGGCATACTCTGCGACATCGTATAACGTTACTGGTTTCACATTCACCACCCTGAATTGACTCTCT
TCCGGGCGCTATCATGCCATACCGCGAAAGGTTTTGCGCCATTCGATGGTGTCCGGGATCTCGACGCTCT
CCCTTATGCGACTCCTGCATTAGGAAGCAGCCCAGTAGTAGGTTGAGGCCGTTGAGCACCGCCGCCGCAA
GGAATGGTGCATGCAAGGAGATGGCGCCCAACAGTCCCCCGGCCACGGGGCCTGCCACCATACCCACGCC
GAAACAAGCGCTCATGAGCCCGAAGTGGCGAGCCCGATCTTCCCCATCGGTGATGTCGGCGATATAGGCG
CCAGCAACCGCACCTGTGGCGCCGGTGATGCCGGCCACGATGCGTCCGGCGTAGAGGATCGAGATCTCGA
TCCCGCGAAATTAATACGACTCACTATAGGGGAATTGTGAGCGGATAACAATTCCCCTCTAGAAATAATT
TTGTTTAACTTTAAGAAGGAGATATACATATGAGCGATAAAATTATTCACCTGACTGACGACAGTTTTGA
CACGGATGTACTCAAAGCGGACGGGGCGATCCTCGTCGATTTCTGGGCAGAGTGGTGCGGTCCGTGCAAA
ATGATCGCCCCGATTCTGGATGAAATCGCTGACGAATATCAGGGCAAACTGACCGTTGCAAAACTGAACA
TCGATCAAAACCCTGGCACTGCGCCGAAATATGGCATCCGTGGTATCCCGACTCTGCTGCTGTTCAAAAA
CGGTGAAGTGGCGGCAACCAAAGTGGGTGCACTGTCTAAAGGTCAGTTGAAAGAGTTCCTCGACGCTAAC
CTGGCCGGTTCTGGTTCTGGCCATATGCACCATCATCATCATCATGGTACCATGACAAGTTTGTACAAAA
AAGCAGGCTTCGAAAACCTGTATTTTCAGGGCGATCATATTCGCCGCCCGATGAACGCGTTTATGATTTT
TAGCAAACGCCATCGCGCGCTGGTGCATCAGCGCCATCCGAACCAGGATAACCGCACCGTGAGCAAAATT
CTGGGCGAATGGTGGTATGCGCTGGGCCCGAAAGAAAAACAGAAATATCATGATCTGGCGTTTCAGGTGA
AAGAAGCGCATTTTAAAGCGCATCCGGATTGGAAATGGTGCAACAAAGATCGCAAAAAATAATAAACCCA
GCTTTCTTGTACAAAGTGGTGACTCGAGCACCACCACCACCACCACTGAGATCCGGCTGCTAACAAAGCC
CGAAAGGAAGCTGAGTTGGCTGCTGCCACCGCTGAGCAATAACTAGCATAACCCCTTGGGGCCTCTAAAC
GGGTCTTGAGGGGTTTTTTGCTGAAAGGAGGAACTATATCCGGAT
